>Addgene plasmid #84561 | pUbC-FLAG-24xSuntagV4-oxEBFP-AID-baUTR1-24xMS2V5-Wpre | addgene full sequence | sequence record 331246 | Addgene NGS Result
TGGAAGGGCTAATTCACTCCCAAAGAAGACAAGATATCCTTGATCTGTGGATCTACCACACACAAGGCTA
CTTCCCTGATTAGCAGAACTACACACCAGGGCCAGGGGTCAGATATCCACTGACCTTTGGATGGTGCTAC
AAGCTAGTACCAGTTGAGCCAGATAAGGTAGAAGAGGCCAATAAAGGAGAGAACACCAGCTTGTTACACC
CTGTGAGCCTGCATGGGATGGATGACCCGGAGAGAGAAGTGTTAGAGTGGAGGTTTGACAGCCGCCTAGC
ATTTCATCACGTGGCCCGAGAGCTGCATCCGGAGTACTTCAAGAACTGCTGATATCGAGCTTGCTACAAG
GGACTTTCCGCTGGGGACTTTCCAGGGAGGCGTGGCCTGGGCGGGACTGGGGAGTGGCGAGCCCTCAGAT
CCTGCATATAAGCAGCTGCTTTTTGCCTGTACTGGGTCTCTCTGGTTAGACCAGATCTGAGCCTGGGAGC
TCTCTGGCTAACTAGGGAACCCACTGCTTAAGCCTCAATAAAGCTTGCCTTGAGTGCTTCAAGTAGTGTG
TGCCCGTCTGTTGTGTGACTCTGGTAACTAGAGATCCCTCAGACCCTTTTAGTCAGTGTGGAAAATCTCT
AGCAGTGGCGCCCGAACAGGGACTTGAAAGCGAAAGGGAAACCAGAGGAGCTCTCTCGACGCAGGACTCG
GCTTGCTGAAGCGCGCACGGCAAGAGGCGAGGGGCGGCGACTGGTGAGTACGCCAAAAATTTTGACTAGC
GGAGGCTAGAAGGAGAGAGATGGGTGCGAGAGCGTCAGTATTAAGCGGGGGAGAATTAGATCGCGATGGG
AAAAAATTCGGTTAAGGCCAGGGGGAAAGAAAAAATATAAATTAAAACATATAGTATGGGCAAGCAGGGA
GCTAGAACGATTCGCAGTTAATCCTGGCCTGTTAGAAACATCAGAAGGCTGTAGACAAATACTGGGACAG
CTACAACCATCCCTTCAGACAGGATCAGAAGAACTTAGATCATTATATAATACAGTAGCAACCCTCTATT
GTGTGCATCAAAGGATAGAGATAAAAGACACCAAGGAAGCTTTAGACAAGATAGAGGAAGAGCAAAACAA
AAGTAAGACCACCGCACAGCAAGCGGCCGGCCGCTGATCTTCAGACCTGGAGGAGGAGATATGAGGGACA
ATTGGAGAAGTGAATTATATAAATATAAAGTAGTAAAAATTGAACCATTAGGAGTAGCACCCACCAAGGC
AAAGAGAAGAGTGGTGCAGAGAGAAAAAAGAGCAGTGGGAATAGGAGCTTTGTTCCTTGGGTTCTTGGGA
GCAGCAGGAAGCACTATGGGCGCAGCGTCAATGACGCTGACGGTACAGGCCAGACAATTATTGTCTGGTA
TAGTGCAGCAGCAGAACAATTTGCTGAGGGCTATTGAGGCGCAACAGCATCTGTTGCAACTCACAGTCTG
GGGCATCAAGCAGCTCCAGGCAAGAATCCTGGCTGTGGAAAGATACCTAAAGGATCAACAGCTCCTGGGG
ATTTGGGGTTGCTCTGGAAAACTCATTTGCACCACTGCTGTGCCTTGGAATGCTAGTTGGAGTAATAAAT
CTCTGGAACAGATTTGGAATCACACGACCTGGATGGAGTGGGACAGAGAAATTAACAATTACACAAGCTT
AATACACTCCTTAATTGAAGAATCGCAAAACCAGCAAGAAAAGAATGAACAAGAATTATTGGAATTAGAT
AAATGGGCAAGTTTGTGGAATTGGTTTAACATAACAAATTGGCTGTGGTATATAAAATTATTCATAATGA
TAGTAGGAGGCTTGGTAGGTTTAAGAATAGTTTTTGCTGTACTTTCTATAGTGAATAGAGTTAGGCAGGG
ATATTCACCATTATCGTTTCAGACCCACCTCCCAACCCCGAGGGGACCCGACAGGCCCGAAGGAATAGAA
GAAGAAGGTGGAGAGAGAGACAGAGACAGATCCATTCGATTAGTGAACGGATCTCGACGGTATCGCCGAA
TTCACAAATGGCAGTATTCATCCACAATTTTAAAAGAAAAGGGGGGATTGGGGGGTACAGTGCAGGGGAA
AGAATAGTAGACATAATAGCAACAGACATACAAACTAAAGAATTACAAAAACAAATTACAAAAATTCAAA
ATTTTCGGGTTTATTACAGGGACAGCAGAGATCCAGTTTGGACTAGTGGCCTCCGCGCCGGGTTTTGGCG
CCTCCCGCGGGCGCCCCCCTCCTCACGGCGAGCGCTGCCACGTCAGACGAAGGGCGCAGCGAGCGTCCTG
ATCCTTCCGCCCGGACGCTCAGGACAGCGGCCCGCTGCTCATAAGACTCGGCCTTAGAACCCCAGTATCA
GCAGAAGGACATTTTAGGACGGGACTTGGGTGACTCTAGGGCACTGGTTTTCTTTCCAGAGAGCGGAACA
GGCGAGGAAAAGTAGTCCCTTCTCGGCGATTCTGCGGAGGGATCTCCGTGGGGCGGTGAACGCCGATGAT
TATATAAGGACGCGCCGGGTGTGGCACAGCTAGTTCCGTCGCAGCCGGGATTTGGGTCGCGGTTCTTGTT
TGTGGATCGCTGTGATCGTCACTTGGCGGCCGCCACCATGGATTACAAGGATGACGACGATAAGGGCGGA
CCGGGTGGATCTGGAGGTGGAGGTTCTGGAGGAGAAGAACTTTTGAGCAAGAATTATCATCTTGAGAACG
AAGTGGCTCGTCTTAAGAAAGGTTCTGGCAGTGGAGAAGAACTGCTTTCAAAGAATTACCACCTGGAAAA
TGAGGTAGCTAGACTGAAAAAGGGGAGCGGAAGTGGGGAGGAGTTGCTGAGCAAAAATTATCATTTGGAG
AACGAAGTAGCACGACTAAAGAAAGGGTCCGGATCGGGTGAGGAGTTACTCTCGAAAAATTATCATCTCG
AAAACGAAGTGGCTCGGCTAAAAAAGGGCAGTGGTTCTGGAGAAGAGCTATTATCTAAAAACTACCACCT
CGAAAATGAGGTGGCACGCTTAAAAAAGGGAAGTGGCAGTGGTGAAGAGCTACTATCCAAGAATTATCAT
CTTGAGAACGAGGTAGCGCGTTTGAAGAAGGGTTCCGGCTCAGGAGAGGAACTGCTCTCGAAGAACTATC
ATCTTGAAAATGAGGTCGCTCGATTAAAAAAGGGATCGGGCAGTGGTGAGGAACTACTTTCAAAGAATTA
CCACCTCGAAAACGAAGTAGCTCGATTAAAGAAAGGTTCAGGGTCGGGTGAAGAATTACTGAGTAAAAAT
TATCATCTGGAAAATGAGGTAGCGAGACTAAAAAAGGGGAGTGGTTCTGGCGAAGAGTTGCTATCGAAAA
ATTATCATCTTGAGAACGAAGTTGCTAGGCTCAAAAAGGGCTCAGGCTCAGGCGAGGAGTTGCTCTCGAA
AAACTACCACTTGGAAAATGAGGTCGCGAGGTTGAAAAAGGGGAGCGGGTCGGGCGAGGAGTTATTGAGC
AAAAACTATCATTTAGAGAACGAAGTCGCGCGCTTAAAGAAAGGCTCGGGCTCGGGCGAAGAACTCTTAT
CGAAGAACTACCACCTCGAAAATGAGGTCGCCAGGTTGAAAAAGGGCAGTGGCAGCGGGGAGGAACTCTT
GAGCAAGAACTACCACTTGGAGAATGAGGTCGCGAGATTGAAGAAAGGGTCGGGGAGCGGCGAGGAATTG
CTCAGCAAGAATTATCATTTGGAGAACGAAGTCGCCAGGCTCAAGAAAGGCTCGGGGTCGGGGGAGGAAT
TGTTGAGTAAAAACTACCACTTGGAAAATGAAGTCGCCAGGCTCAAAAAAGGGAGTGGGAGCGGCGAAGA
GTTATTGAGCAAAAATTACCACTTGGAGAACGAAGTGGCAAGGCTCAAGAAAGGGAGCGGCAGCGGGGAG
GAGCTCTTATCGAAGAACTACCACTTAGAGAATGAAGTCGCCCGCTTGAAGAAAGGCTCGGGGAGCGGGG
AAGAGCTCTTGAGCAAGAACTACCACTTGGAAAATGAGGTGGCGCGCTTGAAGAAAGGGAGCGGGAGCGG
GGAAGAGTTACTATCTAAGAATTATCATCTCGAGAACGAGGTGGCTCGACTAAAGAAGGGCTCCGGCAGT
GGGGAGGAACTCCTGTCGAAGAACTATCATCTTGAAAATGAGGTTGCAAGACTTAAAAAGGGGTCCGGAT
CAGGTGAGGAACTACTCAGTAAGAATTACCACCTGGAAAACGAAGTTGCACGTTTGAAGAAAGGATCAGG
ATCAGGCGAAGAACTGCTCTCAAAAGATTATCATTTGGAAAATGAGGTTGCACGTTTAAAAAAGGGAAGT
GGCAGTGGTGAGGAACTTCTGTCGAAAAATTATCATCTCGAGAATGAAGTAGCCCGACTTAAAAAGGGTT
CTGGCTCGGGTGGAGGCGGTGGATCAGGTGGAGGAGGTTCACTGCAGATGGTGAGCAAGGGCGAGGAGCT
GTTCACCGGGGTGGTGCCCATCCTGGTCGAGCTGGACGGCGACGTAAACGGCCACAAGTTCAGCGTGAGG
GGCGAGGGCGAGGGCGATGCCACCAACGGCAAGCTGACCCTGAAGTTCATCAGTACTACCGGCAAGCTGC
CCGTGCCCTGGCCCACCCTCGTGACCACCCTGAGCCACGGCGTGCAGGTGTTCGCCCGCTACCCCGACCA
CATGAAGCAGCACGACTTCTTCAAGTCCGCCATGCCCGAAGGCTACGTCCAGGAGCGCACCATCTTCTTC
AAGGACGACGGCACCTACAAGACCCGCGCCGAGGTGAAGTTCGAGGGCGACACCCTGGTGAACCGCATCG
AGCTGAAGGGCGTCGACTTCAAGGAGGACGGCAACATCCTGGGGCACAAGCTGGAGTACAACTTCAACAG
CCACAACATCTATATCATGGCCGTCAAGCAGAAGAACGGCATCAAGGCCAACTTCAAGATCCGCCACAAC
GTGGAGGACGGCAGCGTGCAGCTCGCCGACCACTACCAGCAGAACACCCCCATCGGCGACGGCCCCGTGC
TGCTGCCCGACAGCCACTACCTGAGCACCCAGTCCGTGCTGAGCAAAGACCCCAACGAGAAGCGCGATCA
CATGGTCCTGCTGGAGTTCCGCACCGCCGCCGGGATCACTCTCGGCATGGACGAGCTGTACAAGGCTAGA
ATGGGCAGTGTCGAGCTGAATCTGAGGGAGACTGAGCTGTGTCTTGGTCTTCCCGGTGGAGATACAGTGG
CTCCGGTAACCGGAAACAAGAGAGGGTTCTCAGAGACGGTTGATCTGAAGCTAAATCTGAATAATGAGCC
TGCAAACAAGGAAGGATCTACGACTCATGACGTCGTGACTTTTGATTCCAAGGAGAAGAGTGCTTGTCCT
AAAGATCCAGCCAAACCTCCGGCCAAGGCACAAGTTGTGGGATGGCCACCGGTGAGATCATACCGGAAGA
ACGTGATGGTTTCCTGCCAAAAATCAAGCGGTGGCCCGGAGGCGGCGGCGTTCGTGAAGGTATCAATGGA
CGGAGCACCGTACTTGAGGAAAATCGATTTGAGGATGTATAAAAGCTACGATGAGCTTTCTAATGCTTTG
TCCAACATGTTCAGCTCTTTTACCATGGGCAAACATGGAGGAGAAGAAGGAATGATAGACTTCATGAATG
AGAGGAAATTGATGGATTTGGTGAATAGCTGGGACTATGTTCCCTCTTATGAAGACAAAGACGGTGATTG
GATGCTCGTCGGCGACGTTCCTTGGCCAATGTTCGTCGATACATGCAAGCGTTTACGTCTCATGAAAGGA
TCGGATGCCATTGGTCTCGCTCCGAGGGCGATGGAGAAGTGCAAGAGCAGAGCTGCTAGCTAGGCGGACT
GTTACTGAGCTGCGTTTTACACCCTTTCTTTGACAAAACCTAACTTGCGCAGAAAAAAAAAAAATAAGAG
ACAACATTGGCATGGCTTTGTTTTTTTAAATTTTTTTTAAAGTTTTTTTTTTTTTTTTTTTTTTTTAAGT
TTTTTTGTTTTGTTTTGGCGCTTTTGACTCAGGATTTAAAAACTGGAACGGTGAAGGCGACAGCAGTTGG
TTGGAGCAAACATCCCCCAAAGTTCTACAAATGTGGCTGAGGACTTTGTACATTGTTTTGTTTTTTTTTT
TTTTGGTTTTGTCTTTTTTTAATAGTCATTCCAAGTATCCATGAAATAAGTGGTTACAGGAAGTCCCTCA
CCCTCCCAAAAGCCACCCCCACTCCTAAGAGGAGGATGGTCGCGTCCATGCCCTGAGTCCACCCCGGGGA
AGGTGACAACCGGTAACCTACAAACGGGTGGAGGATCACCCCACCCGACACTTCACAATCAAGGGGTACA
ATACACAAGGGTGGAGGAACACCCCACCCTCCAGACACATTACACAGAAATCCAATCAAACAGAAGCACC
ATCAGGGCTTCTGCTACCAAATTTATCTCAAAAAACTACAACAAGGAATCACCATCAGGGATTCCCTGTG
CAATATACGTCAAACGAGGGCCACGACGGGAGGACGATCACGCCTCCCGAATATCGGCATGTCTGGCTTT
CGAATTCAGTGCGTGGAGCATCAGCCCACGCAGCCAATCAGAGTCGAATACAAGTCGACTTTCGCGAAGA
GCATCAGCCTTCGCGCCATTCTTACACAAACCACACTCTCCCCTACAGGAACAGCATCAGCGTTCCTGCC
CAGTACCCAACTCAAGAAAATTTATGTCCCCATGCAGCATCAGCGCATGGGCCCCAAGAATACATCCCCA
ACAAAATCACATCCGAGCACCAACAGGGCTCGGAGTGTTGTTTCTTGTCCAACTGGACAAACCCTCCATG
GACCATCAGGCCATGGACTCTCACCAACAAGACAAAAACTACTCTTCTCGAAGCAGCATCAGCGCTTCGA
AACACTCGAGCATACATTGTGCCTATTTCTTGGGTGGACGATCACGCCACCCATGCTCTCACGAATTTCA
AAACACGGACAAGGACGAGCACCACCAGGGCTCGTCGTTCCACGTCCAATACGATTACTTACCTTTCGGG
ATCACGATCACGGATCCCGCAGCTACATCACTTCCACTCAGGACATTCAAGCATGCACGATCACGGCATG
CTCCACAAGTCTCAACCACAGAAACTACCAAATGGGTTCAGCACCAGCGAACCCACTCCTACCTCAAACC
TCTTCCCACAAAACTGGCAAGCAGGATCACCGCTTGCCCATTCCAACATACCAAATCAAAAACAATTACT
GGTACAGCATCAGCGTACCAGCCCACATCTCTCACTACTATCAAAAACCAAACCGTTCAGCAACAGCGAA
CGGTACACACGGAAAAATCAACTGGTTTACAAATACGAAAGACGATCACGCTTTCGTCCAGCGCAAACTA
TTACGAAAAACATCCGACGGGAAGAGCAACAGCCTTCCCGCGGCGGAAAACCTCACAAAAACACGACAAA
CGGATGCACGAACACGGCATCCGCCGACAACCCACAAACTTACAACCAGGCAAACGGTGCAGGATCACCG
CACCGTACATCAAACACCTCAGATCTCATATCGATAGATCCTAATCAACCTCTGGATTACAAAATTTGTG
AAAGATTGACTGGTATTCTTAACTATGTTGCTCCTTTTACGCTATGTGGATACGCTGCTTTAATGCCTTT
GTATCATGCTATTGCTTCCCGTATGGCTTTCATTTTCTCCTCCTTGTATAAATCCTGGTTGCTGTCTCTT
TATGAGGAGTTGTGGCCCGTTGTCAGGCAACGTGGCGTGGTGTGCACTGTGTTTGCTGACGCAACCCCCA
CTGGTTGGGGCATTGCCACCACCTGTCAGCTCCTTTCCGGGACTTTCGCTTTCCCCCTCCCTATTGCCAC
GGCGGAACTCATCGCCGCCTGCCTTGCCCGCTGCTGGACAGGGGCTCGGCTGTTGGGCACTGACAATTCC
GTGGTGTTGTCGGGGAAATCATCGTCCTTTCCTTGGCTGCTCGCCTGTGTTGCCACCTGGATTCTGCGCG
GGACGTCCTTCTGCTACGTCCCTTCGGCCCTCAATCCAGCGGACCTTCCTTCCCGCGGCCTGCTGCCGGC
TCTGCGGCCTCTTCCGCGTCTTCGCCTTCGCCCTCAGACGAGTCGGATCTCCCTTTGGGCCGCCTCCCCG
CCTGAGATCCTTTAAGACCAATGACTTACAAGGCAGCTGTAGATCTTAGCCACTTTTTAAAAGAAAAGGG
GGGACTGGAAGGGCTAATTCACTCCCAACGAAGACAAGATCTGCTTTTTGCTTGTACTGGGTCTCTCTGG
TTAGACCAGATCTGAGCCTGGGAGCTCTCTGGCTAACTAGGGAACCCACTGCTTAAGCCTCAATAAAGCT
TGCCTTGAGTGCTTCAAGTAGTGTGTGCCCGTCTGTTGTGTGACTCTGGTAACTAGAGATCCCTCAGACC
CTTTTAGTCAGTGTGGAAAATCTCTAGCAGTAGTAGTTCATGTCATCTTATTATTCAGTATTTATAACTT
GCAAAGAAATGAATATCAGAGAGTGAGAGGCCCGGGTTAATTAAGGAAAGGGCTAGATCATTCTTGAAGA
CGAAAGGGCCTCGTGATACGCCTATTTTTATAGGTTAATGTCATGATAATAATGGTTTCTTAGACGTCAG
GTGGCACTTTTCGGGGAAATGTGCGCGGAACCCCTATTTGTTTATTTTTCTAAATACATTCAAATATGTA
TCCGCTCATGAGACAATAACCCTGATAAATGCTTCAATAATATTGAAAAAGGAAGAGTATGAGTATTCAA
CATTTCCGTGTCGCCCTTATTCCCTTTTTTGCGGCATTTTGCCTTCCTGTTTTTGCTCACCCAGAAACGC
TGGTGAAAGTAAAAGATGCTGAAGATCAGTTGGGTGCACGAGTGGGTTACATCGAACTGGATCTCAACAG
CGGTAAGATCCTTGAGAGTTTTCGCCCCGAAGAACGTTTTCCAATGATGAGCACTTTTAAAGTTCTGCTA
TGTGGCGCGGTATTATCCCGTGTTGACGCCGGGCAAGAGCAACTCGGTCGCCGCATACACTATTCTCAGA
ATGACTTGGTTGAGTACTCACCAGTCACAGAAAAGCATCTTACGGATGGCATGACAGTAAGAGAATTATG
CAGTGCTGCCATAACCATGAGTGATAACACTGCGGCCAACTTACTTCTGACAACGATCGGAGGACCGAAG
GAGCTAACCGCTTTTTTGCACAACATGGGGGATCATGTAACTCGCCTTGATCGTTGGGAACCGGAGCTGA
ATGAAGCCATACCAAACGACGAGCGTGACACCACGATGCCTGTAGCAATGGCAACAACGTTGCGCAAACT
ATTAACTGGCGAACTACTTACTCTAGCTTCCCGGCAACAATTAATAGACTGGATGGAGGCGGATAAAGTT
GCAGGACCACTTCTGCGCTCGGCCCTTCCGGCTGGCTGGTTTATTGCTGATAAATCTGGAGCCGGTGAGC
GTGGGTCTCGCGGTATCATTGCAGCACTGGGGCCAGATGGTAAGCCCTCCCGTATCGTAGTTATCTACAC
GACGGGGAGTCAGGCAACTATGGATGAACGAAATAGACAGATCGCTGAGATAGGTGCCTCACTGATTAAG
CATTGGTAACTGTCAGACCAAGTTTACTCATATATACTTTAGATTGATTTAAAACTTCATTTTTAATTTA
AAAGGATCTAGGTGAAGATCCTTTTTGATAATCTCATGACCAAAATCCCTTAACGTGAGTTTTCGTTCCA
CTGAGCGTCAGACCCCGTAGAAAAGATCAAAGGATCTTCTTGAGATCCTTTTTTTCTGCGCGTAATCTGC
TGCTTGCAAACAAAAAAACCACCGCTACCAGCGGTGGTTTGTTTGCCGGATCAAGAGCTACCAACTCTTT
TTCCGAAGGTAACTGGCTTCAGCAGAGCGCAGATACCAAATACTGTTCTTCTAGTGTAGCCGTAGTTAGG
CCACCACTTCAAGAACTCTGTAGCACCGCCTACATACCTCGCTCTGCTAATCCTGTTACCAGTGGCTGCT
GCCAGTGGCGATAAGTCGTGTCTTACCGGGTTGGACTCAAGACGATAGTTACCGGATAAGGCGCAGCGGT
CGGGCTGAACGGGGGGTTCGTGCACACAGCCCAGCTTGGAGCGAACGACCTACACCGAACTGAGATACCT
ACAGCGTGAGCTATGAGAAAGCGCCACGCTTCCCGAAGGGAGAAAGGCGGACAGGTATCCGGTAAGCGGC
AGGGTCGGAACAGGAGAGCGCACGAGGGAGCTTCCAGGGGGAAACGCCTGGTATCTTTATAGTCCTGTCG
GGTTTCGCCACCTCTGACTTGAGCGTCGATTTTTGTGATGCTCGTCAGGGGGGCGGAGCCTATGGAAAAA
CGCCAGCAACGCGGCCTTTTTACGGTTCCTGGCCTTTTGCTGGCCTTTTGCTCACATGTTCTTTCCTGCG
TTATCCCCTGATTCTGTGGATAACCGTATTACCGCCTTTGAGTGAGCTGATACCGCTCGCCGCAGCCGAA
CGACCGAGCGCAGCGAGTCAGTGAGCGAGGAAGCGGAAGAGCGCCCAATACGCAAACCGCCTCTCCCCGC
GCGTTGGCCGATTCATTAATGCAGCAAGCTCATGGCTGACTAATTTTTTTTATTTATGCAGAGGCCGAGG
CCGCCTCGGCCTCTGAGCTATTCCAGAAGTAGTGAGGAGGCTTTTTTGGAGGCCTAGGCTTTTGCAAAAA
GCTCCCCGTGGCACGACAGGTTTCCCGACTGGAAAGCGGGCAGTGAGCGCAACGCAATTAATGTGAGTTA
GCTCACTCATTAGGCACCCCAGGCTTTACACTTTATGCTTCCGGCTCGTATGTTGTGTGGAATTGTGAGC
GGATAACAATTTCACACAGGAAACAGCTATGACATGATTACGAATTTCACAAATAAAGCATTTTTTTCAC
TGCATTCTAGTTGTGGTTTGTCCAAACTCATCAATGTATCTTATCATGTCTGGATCAACTGGATAACTCA
AGCTAACCAAAATCATCCCAAACTTCCCACCCCATACCCTATTACCACTGCCAATTACCTGTGGTTTCAT
TTACTCTAAACCTGTGATTCCTCTGAATTATTTTCATTTTAAAGAAATTGTATTTGTTAAATATGTACTA
CAAACTTAGTAGT
Features (pLannotate 1.2.2; 27 found; start..end, strand, type, name):
    377..634     +  LTR            5' LTR (truncated): truncated 5' long terminal repeat (LTR) from HIV-1
    681..806     +  misc_feature   HIV-1 Ψ: packaging signal of human immunodeficiency virus type 1
    790..1128    +  CDS            HIV-1 gag (fragment): gag protein from human immunodeficiency virus 1; gag
   1303..1536    +  misc_feature   RRE: The Rev response element (RRE) of HIV-1 allows for Rev-dependent mRNA export from the nucleus to the cytoplasm.
   1913..2013    +  CDS            Rev (fragment): human immunodeficiency virus 1 (HIV-1) Rev protein; rev; enhances nuclear export of unspliced and incompletely spliced viral mRNAs
   2058..2175    +  misc_feature   cPPT/CTS: central polypurine tract and central termination sequence of HIV-1
   2218..2616    +  promoter       UbC promoter: human ubiquitin C promoter
   2631..2655    +  CDS            3xFLAG (fragment): three tandem FLAG® epitope tags
   2694..2750    +  CDS            GCN4_v4: GCN4 peptide optimized to improve solubility while preserving binding to an scFv-GFP fusion protein (Tanenbaum et al., 2014)
   3068..3091    +  CDS            GCN4_v4 (fragment): GCN4 peptide optimized to improve solubility while preserving binding to an scFv-GFP fusion protein (Tanenbaum et al., 2014)
   3360..3382    +  CDS            GCN4_v4 (fragment): GCN4 peptide optimized to improve solubility while preserving binding to an scFv-GFP fusion protein (Tanenbaum et al., 2014)
   4458..5174    +  CDS            oxBFP: oxBFP is a basic (constitutively fluorescent) blue fluorescent protein published in 2015, derived from Aequorea victoria.
   5370..5573    +  CDS            mini-AID: minimal degron from the auxin-responsive IAA17 protein of Arabidopsis thaliana (Kubota et al., 2013) acts as an auxin-inducible degron (AID) in the presence of TIR1
   7603..8191    +  misc_feature   WPRE: woodchuck hepatitis virus posttranscriptional regulatory element
   8199..8264    +  CDS            nef (fragment): NEF_HV1Z2 - Experimental evidence at protein level: Swiss-Prot protein existence level 1. Extracellular Nef protein targets CD4(+) T-lymphocytes for apoptosis by interacting with CXCR4 surface receptors. From Human immunodeficiency virus type 1 group M subtype D (isolate Z2/CDC-Z34) (HIV-1).
   8266..8499    +  LTR            3' LTR (ΔU3): self-inactivating 3' long terminal repeat (LTR) from HIV-1
   8704..8808    +  promoter       AmpR promoter: bla
   8809..9669    +  CDS            AmpR: β-lactamase; bla; confers resistance to ampicillin, carbenicillin, and related antibiotics
   9840..10428   +  rep_origin     ori: high-copy-number ColE1/pMB1/pBR322/pUC origin of replication
  10611..10665   +  CDS            lacI (fragment): lac repressor; lacI; The lac repressor binds to the lac operator to inhibit transcription in E. coli. This inhibition can be relieved by adding lactose or isopropyl-β-D-thiogalactopyranoside (IPTG).
  10671..10764   +  rep_origin     SV40 ori (fragment): SV40 origin of replication
  10789..10826   +  CDS            lacI (fragment): lac repressor; lacI; The lac repressor binds to the lac operator to inhibit transcription in E. coli. This inhibition can be relieved by adding lactose or isopropyl-β-D-thiogalactopyranoside (IPTG).
  10839..10860   +  protein_bind   CAP binding site: CAP binding activates transcription in the presence of cAMP. E. coli catabolite activator protein
  10875..10905   +  promoter       lac promoter: promoter for the E. coli lac operon
  10909..10931   +  protein_bind   lac operator (fragment): The lac repressor binds to the lac operator to inhibit transcription in E. coli. This inhibition can be relieved by adding lactose or isopropyl-β-D-thiogalactopyranoside (IPTG). lac repressor encoded by lacI
  10963..11046   +  polyA_signal   SV40 poly(A) signal (fragment): SV40 polyadenylation signal
  11213..329     +  CDS            nef (fragment) (across the origin): NEF_HV1BR - Experimental evidence at protein level: Swiss-Prot protein existence level 1. Extracellular Nef protein targets CD4(+) T-lymphocytes for apoptosis by interacting with CXCR4 surface receptors (PubMed:14990729). From Human immunodeficiency virus type 1 group M subtype B (isolate BRU/LAI) (HIV-1).
