[The description below was written by a language model from this plasmid's Addgene catalogue record and pLannotate feature annotations shown in this document.]
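Description:
pUbC-FLAG-24xSuntagV4-oxEBFP-AID-baUTR1-24xMS2V5-Wpre, also called pSINAPS, is a lentiviral transfer plasmid of about 11.2 kb built on a second-generation pUbC expression backbone. It is propagated in E. coli under ampicillin selection (AmpR), and it carries a ColE1/pUC-type origin, although the catalogue lists it as low copy and it is grown in a recombination-tolerant strain, which is sensible given its highly repetitive inserts. The viral framework comprises a truncated HIV-1 5' LTR, the Ψ packaging signal with a gag fragment, the RRE for Rev-dependent nuclear export, the cPPT/CTS, a WPRE that boosts transcript expression, and a self-inactivating ΔU3 3' LTR. Packaging functions must be supplied in trans to produce particles for transducing mammalian cells, including neurons.

The payload is a single-molecule translation reporter driven by the human ubiquitin C promoter. The open reading frame begins with a FLAG tag, followed by 24 copies of the solubility-optimised GCN4 v4 SunTag epitope, oxBFP and an auxin-inducible degron derived from Arabidopsis IAA17. The automated annotation detects only a few of the SunTag repeats. As the SunTag epitopes emerge from the ribosome they are bound by a co-expressed scFv-fluorescent protein fusion, which lights up nascent peptides at translation sites. In cells expressing TIR1, auxin triggers degradation of the completed protein through the degron, which should reduce background from mature reporter. The 3' region contains the mouse beta-actin 3'UTR and 24 MS2V5 stem-loops. Neither is annotated in the feature table, but they presumably lie in the unannotated span between the degron and the WPRE. The stem-loops recruit fluorescent MS2 coat protein so the mRNA itself can be tracked. Imaging both signals together reports the translation dynamics of individual mRNAs in live cells.
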