Addgene plasmid #84561: pUbC-FLAG-24xSuntagV4-oxEBFP-AID-baUTR1-24xMS2V5-Wpre
Purpose: pSINAPS; single molecule translation reporter containing a FLAG tag, Suntag, oxBFP, AID, beta-actin 3'UTR, and MS2V5 stem-loops
Depositing lab: Robert Singer. Depositing organization: Albert Einstein College of Medicine. Publication: Translation dynamics of single mRNAs in live cells and neurons. Wu B, Eliscovich C, Yoon YJ, Singer RH. Science. 2016 Jun 17;352(6292):1430-5. doi: 10.1126/science.aaf1084. Epub 2016 May 5. PubMed 27313041.
Backbone
  Vector backbone: pUbC lentivirus expression vector (2nd generation)
  Backbone size w/o insert (bp): 6255
  Total vector size (bp): 11219
  Vector type: Lentiviral
Growth in bacteria
  Bacterial resistance: Ampicillin, 100 μg/mL
  Growth temperature: 37°C
  Growth strain: NEB Stable
  Copy number: Low Copy
Gene/Insert
  Gene/Insert name: FLAG tag, Suntag, oxBFP, Auxin-inducible degron, beta-actin 3'UTR, MS2V5 stem-loops (alt name: SINAPS)
  Species: M. musculus (mouse), A. thaliana (mustard weed), Synthetic
  Insert size (bp): 4964
  Promoter: UbC
  Tag / fusion protein: Flag, Suntag, oxBFP, AID (auxin-inducible degron)
  Cloning method: Restriction Enzyme; 5′ cloning site NotI (not destroyed); 3′ cloning site ClaI--but may not be unique due to multiple inserts (not destroyed)
  Sequencing primers: 5′ cgc cga tga tta tat aag ga (UbC); 3′ cat aaa gag aca gca acc ag (Wpre)
Terms and licenses: Academic/Nonprofit Terms; Industry Terms: Not Available to Industry
How to cite: pUbC-FLAG-24xSuntagV4-oxEBFP-AID-baUTR1-24xMS2V5-Wpre was a gift from Robert Singer (Addgene plasmid # 84561 ; http://n2t.net/addgene:84561 ; RRID:Addgene_84561)
