>Addgene plasmid #84561 | pUbC-FLAG-24xSuntagV4-oxEBFP-AID-baUTR1-24xMS2V5-Wpre | addgene partial sequence | sequence record 169274 | hUBCpro-F2 5'-CGCCGATGATTATATAAGGA-3'
CGTCGCAGCCGGGATTTGGGTCGCGGTTCTTGTTTGTGGATCGCTGTGATCGTCACTTGGCGGCCGCCAC
CATGGATTACAAGGATGACGACGATAAGGGCGGACCGGGTGGATCTGGAGGTGGAGGTTCTGGAGGAGAA
GAACTTTTGAGCAAGAATTATCATCTTGAGAACGAAGTGGCTCGTCTTAAGAAAGGTTCTGGCAGTGGAG
AAGAACTGCTTTCAAAGAATTACCACCTGGAAAATGAGGTAGCTAGACTGAAAAAGGGGAGCGGAAGTGG
GGAGGAGTTGCTGAGCAAAAATTATCATTTGGAGAACGAAGTAGCACGACTAAAGAAAGGGTCCGGATCG
GGTGAGGAGTTACTCTCGAAAAATTATCATCTCGAAAACGAAGTGGCTCGGCTAAAAAAGGGCAGTGGTT
CTGGAGAAGAGCTATTATCTAAAAACTACCACCTCGAAAATGAGGTGGCACGCTTAAAAAAGGGAAGTGG
CAGTGGTGAAGAGCTACTATCCAAGAATTATCATCTTGAGAACGAGGTAGCGCGTTTGAAGAAGGGTTCC
GGCTCAGGAGAGGAACTGCTCTCGAAGAACTATCATCTTGAAAATGAGGTCGCTCGATTAAAAAAGGGAT
CGGGCAGTGGTGAGGAACTACTTTCAAAGAATTACCACCTCGAAAACGAAGTAGCTCGATTAAAGAAAGG
TTCAGGGTCGGGTGAAGAATTACTGAGTAAAAATTATCATCTGGAAAATGAGGTAGCGAGACTAAAAAAG
GGGAGTGGTTCTGGCGAAGAGTTGCTATCGAAAAATTATCATCTTGAGAACGAAGTTGCTAGGCTCAAAA
AGGGCTCAGGCTCAGGCGAGGAGTTGCTCTCGAAAAACTACCACTTGGAAAATGAGGTCGCGAGGTTGAA
AAAGGGGAGCGGGTCGGGCGAGGAGTTATTGAGCAAAAACTATCATTTAGAGAACGAAGTCGCGCGCTTA
AA
