>Addgene plasmid #84561 | pUbC-FLAG-24xSuntagV4-oxEBFP-AID-baUTR1-24xMS2V5-Wpre | addgene partial sequence | sequence record 169275 | WPRE-R 5'-CATAGCGTAAAAGGAGCAACA-3'
TTTTGTAATCCAGAGGTTGATTAGGATCTATCGATATGAGATCTGAGGTGTTTGATGTACGGTGCGGTGA
TCCTGCACCGTTTGCCTGGTTGTAAGTTTGTGGGTTGTCGGCGGATGCCGTGTTCGTGCATCCGTTTGTC
GTGTTTTTGTGAGGTTTTCCGCCGCGGGAAGGCTGTTGCTCTTCCCGTCGGATGTTTTTCGTAATAGTTT
GCGCTGGACGAAAGCGTGATCGTCTTTCGTATTTGTAAACCAGTTGATTTTTCCGTGTGTACCGTTCGCT
GTTGCTGAACGGTTTGGTTTTTGATAGTAGTGAGAGATGTGGGCTGGTACGCTGATGCTGTACCAGTAAT
TGTTTTTGATTTGGTATGTTGGAATGGGCAAGCGGTGATCCTGCTTGCCAGTTTTGTGGGAAGAGGTTTG
AGGTAGGAGTGGGTTCGCTGGTGCTGAACCCATTTGGTAGTTTCTGTGGTTGAGACTTGTGGAGCATGCC
GTGATCGTGCATGCTTGAATGTCCTGAGTGGAAGTGATGTAGCTGCGGGATCCGTGATCGTGATCCCGAA
AGGTAAGTAATCGTATTGGACGTGGAACGACGAGCCCTGGTGGTGCTCGTCCTTGTCCGTGTTTTGAAAT
TCGTGAGAGCATGGGTGGCGTGATCGTCCACCCAAGAAATAGGCACAATGTATGCTCGAGTGTTTCGAAG
CGCTGATGCTGCTTCGAGAAGAGTAGTTTTTGTCTTGTTGGTGAGAGTCCATGGCCTGATGGTCCATGGA
GGGTTTGTCCAGTTGGACAAGAAACAACACTCCGAGCCCTGTTGGTGCTCGGATGTGATTTTGTTGGGGA
TGTATTC
